Addgene plasmid #44801: pFSBC37
Depositing lab: Christopher Marx. Depositing organization: Harvard University. Publication: FREQ-Seq: a rapid, cost-effective, sequencing-based method to determine allele frequencies directly from mixed populations. Chubiz LM, Lee MC, Delaney NF, Marx CJ. PLoS One. 2012;7(10):e47959. doi: 10.1371/journal.pone.0047959. Epub 2012 Oct 31. PubMed 23118913.
Backbone
  Vector backbone: pUC19
Growth in bacteria
  Bacterial resistance: Ampicillin, 100 μg/mL
  Growth temperature: 37°C
  Growth strain: DH10B
  Copy number: High Copy
Gene/Insert
  Gene/Insert name: FREQ-Seq Barcode: CCGTGG
  Species: Synthetic
  Cloning method: Unknown
  Sequencing primers: 5′ pBR322ori-F
Terms and licenses: Academic/Nonprofit Terms; Industry Terms: Not Available to Industry
Depositor comments: These plasmids are used to generate bridging primers with Illumina-compatible barcodes for allele frequency sequencing (FREQ-Seq). Similar to RNA-Seq, the FREQ-Seq method can rapidly determine allele frequencies directly from mixed populations with minimal library preparation.
How to cite: pFSBC37 was a gift from Christopher Marx (Addgene plasmid # 44801 ; http://n2t.net/addgene:44801 ; RRID:Addgene_44801)
