[The description below was written by a language model from this plasmid's Addgene catalogue record and pLannotate feature annotations shown in this document.]
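Description:
pFSBC37 is a small (about 2.4 kb), high-copy bacterial plasmid built on a pUC19 backbone and maintained in E. coli. It is one member of a series of barcode-carrying plasmids made for FREQ-Seq, a sequencing-based method for measuring allele frequencies directly in mixed populations. Propagation relies on the ColE1/pMB1-type pUC origin of replication. Selection uses ampicillin resistance from a β-lactamase gene driven by its native bla promoter. These two elements are the only complete functional units in the feature table.

The payload is a short synthetic insert carrying a single six-base FREQ-Seq barcode, one specific index that distinguishes this plasmid from its siblings in the set. According to the depositor, the plasmids serve as templates for generating bridging primers that carry Illumina-compatible barcodes. Those primers allow locus-specific amplicons from a population sample to be tagged and pooled for sequencing with minimal library preparation. The automated annotation does not mark the barcode or any adapter region as a feature, so its exact position and flanking sequences cannot be stated from the record, and the cloning method is listed as unknown.

The remaining annotations are very short fragments of lacI, lacZα, the pBR322 bom region and rop. They are best read as backbone remnants or partial sequence matches, not working genes: there is no intact lacZα for blue/white screening, and no functional Rop, consistent with the high copy number. The plasmid contains no expression cassette, reporter or eukaryotic element, so it functions purely as a DNA template reagent.
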