Features (pLannotate 1.2.2; 7 found; start..end, strand, type, name):
      1..93      +  CDS            lacI (fragment): lac repressor; lacI; The lac repressor binds to the lac operator to inhibit transcription in E. coli. This inhibition can be relieved by adding lactose or isopropyl-β-D-thiogalactopyranoside (IPTG).
    173..189     -  CDS            lacZα (fragment): LacZα fragment of β-galactosidase; lacZ fragment
    189..268     -  misc_feature   bom (fragment): basis of mobility region from pBR322
    370..405     -  CDS            rop (fragment): Rop protein, which maintains plasmids at low copy number; rop
    500..604     +  promoter       AmpR promoter: bla
    605..1465    +  CDS            AmpR: β-lactamase; bla; confers resistance to ampicillin, carbenicillin, and related antibiotics
   1636..2224    +  rep_origin     ori: high-copy-number ColE1/pMB1/pBR322/pUC origin of replication
>Addgene plasmid #44801 | pFSBC37 | depositor full sequence | sequence record 61409 | pFSBC37 sequence 2406 bps
GCGCCCAATACGCAAACCGCCTCTCCCCGCGCGTTGGCCGATTCATTAATGCAGCTGGCACGACAGGTTT
CCCGACTGGAAAGCGGGCAGTGAGCGCAACGCAATTAAAATGATACGGCGACCACCGAGATCTACACTCT
TTCCCTACACGACGCTCTTCCGATCTCCGTGGGTAAAACGACGGCCAGTTACGCATCTGTGCGGTATTTC
ACACCGCATATGGTGCACTCTCAGTACAATCTGCTCTGATGCCGCATAGTTAAGCCAGCCCCGACACCCG
CCAACACCCGCTGACGCGCCCTGACGGGCTTGTCTGCTCCCGGCATCCGCTTACAGACAAGCTGTGACCG
TCTCCGGGAGCTGCATGTGTCAGAGGTTTTCACCGTCATCACCGAAACGCGCGAGACGAAAGGGCCTCGT
GATACGCCTATTTTTATAGGTTAATGTCATGATAATAATGGTTTCTTAGACGTCAGGTGGCACTTTTCGG
GGAAATGTGCGCGGAACCCCTATTTGTTTATTTTTCTAAATACATTCAAATATGTATCCGCTCATGAGAC
AATAACCCTGATAAATGCTTCAATAATATTGAAAAAGGAAGAGTATGAGTATTCAACATTTCCGTGTCGC
CCTTATTCCCTTTTTTGCGGCATTTTGCCTTCCTGTTTTTGCTCACCCAGAAACGCTGGTGAAAGTAAAA
GATGCTGAAGATCAGTTGGGTGCACGAGTGGGTTACATCGAACTGGATCTCAACAGCGGTAAGATCCTTG
AGAGTTTTCGCCCCGAAGAACGTTTTCCAATGATGAGCACTTTTAAAGTTCTGCTATGTGGCGCGGTATT
ATCCCGTATTGACGCCGGGCAAGAGCAACTCGGTCGCCGCATACACTATTCTCAGAATGACTTGGTTGAG
TACTCACCAGTCACAGAAAAGCATCTTACGGATGGCATGACAGTAAGAGAATTATGCAGTGCTGCCATAA
CCATGAGTGATAACACTGCGGCCAACTTACTTCTGACAACGATCGGAGGACCGAAGGAGCTAACCGCTTT
TTTGCACAACATGGGGGATCATGTAACTCGCCTTGATCGTTGGGAACCGGAGCTGAATGAAGCCATACCA
AACGACGAGCGTGACACCACGATGCCTGTAGCAATGGCAACAACGTTGCGCAAACTATTAACTGGCGAAC
TACTTACTCTAGCTTCCCGGCAACAATTAATAGACTGGATGGAGGCGGATAAAGTTGCAGGACCACTTCT
GCGCTCGGCCCTTCCGGCTGGCTGGTTTATTGCTGATAAATCTGGAGCCGGTGAGCGTGGGTCTCGCGGT
ATCATTGCAGCACTGGGGCCAGATGGTAAGCCCTCCCGTATCGTAGTTATCTACACGACGGGGAGTCAGG
CAACTATGGATGAACGAAATAGACAGATCGCTGAGATAGGTGCCTCACTGATTAAGCATTGGTAACTGTC
AGACCAAGTTTACTCATATATACTTTAGATTGATTTAAAACTTCATTTTTAATTTAAAAGGATCTAGGTG
AAGATCCTTTTTGATAATCTCATGACCAAAATCCCTTAACGTGAGTTTTCGTTCCACTGAGCGTCAGACC
CCGTAGAAAAGATCAAAGGATCTTCTTGAGATCCTTTTTTTCTGCGCGTAATCTGCTGCTTGCAAACAAA
AAAACCACCGCTACCAGCGGTGGTTTGTTTGCCGGATCAAGAGCTACCAACTCTTTTTCCGAAGGTAACT
GGCTTCAGCAGAGCGCAGATACCAAATACTGTTCTTCTAGTGTAGCCGTAGTTAGGCCACCACTTCAAGA
ACTCTGTAGCACCGCCTACATACCTCGCTCTGCTAATCCTGTTACCAGTGGCTGCTGCCAGTGGCGATAA
GTCGTGTCTTACCGGGTTGGACTCAAGACGATAGTTACCGGATAAGGCGCAGCGGTCGGGCTGAACGGGG
GGTTCGTGCACACAGCCCAGCTTGGAGCGAACGACCTACACCGAACTGAGATACCTACAGCGTGAGCTAT
GAGAAAGCGCCACGCTTCCCGAAGGGAGAAAGGCGGACAGGTATCCGGTAAGCGGCAGGGTCGGAACAGG
AGAGCGCACGAGGGAGCTTCCAGGGGGAAACGCCTGGTATCTTTATAGTCCTGTCGGGTTTCGCCACCTC
TGACTTGAGCGTCGATTTTTGTGATGCTCGTCAGGGGGGCGGAGCCTATGGAAAAACGCCAGCAACGCGG
CCTTTTTACGGTTCCTGGCCTTTTGCTGGCCTTTTGCTCACATGTTCTTTCCTGCGTTATCCCCTGATTC
TGTGGATAACCGTATTACCGCCTTTGAGTGAGCTGATACCGCTCGCCGCAGCCGAACGACCGAGCGCAGC
GAGTCAGTGAGCGAGGAAGCGGAAGA
