>Addgene plasmid #44801 | pFSBC37 | addgene partial sequence | sequence record 63021 | pBR322ori-F 5'-GGGAAACGCCTGGTATCTTT-3'
ATTTTTGTGATGCTCGTCAGGGGGGCGGAGCCTATGGAAAAACGCCAGCAACGCGGCCTTTTTACGGTTC
CTGGCCTTTTGCTGGCCTTTTGCTCACATGTTCTTTCCTGCGTTATCCCCTGATTCTGTGGATAACCGTA
TTACCGCCTTTGAGTGAGCTGATACCGCTCGCCGCAGCCGAACGACCGAGCGCAGCGAGTCAGTGAGCGA
GGAAGCGGAAGAGCGCCCAATACGCAAACCGCCTCTCCCCGCGCGTTGGCCGATTCATTAATGCAGCTGG
CACGACAGGTTTCCCGACTGGAAAGCGGGCAGTGAGCGCAACGCAATTAAAATGATACGGCGACCACCGA
GATCTACACTCTTTCCCTACACGACGCTCTTCCGATCTCCGTGGGTAAAACGACGGCCAGTTACGCATCT
GTGCGGTATTTCACACCGCATATGGTGCACTCTCAGTACAATCTGCTCTGATGCCGCATAGTTAAGCCAG
CCCCGACACCCGCCAACACCCGCTGACGCGCCCTGACGGGCTTGTCTGCTCCCGGCATCCGCTTACAGAC
AAGCTGTGACCGTCTCCGGGAGCTGCATGTGTCAGAGGTTTTCACCGTCATCACCGAAACGCGCGAGACG
AAAGGGCCTCGTGATACGCCTATTTTTATAGGTTAATGTCATGATAATAATGGTTTCTTAGACGTCAGGT
GGCACTTTTCGGGGAAATGTGCGCGGAACCCCTATTTGTTTATTTTTCTAAATACATTCAAATATGTATC
CGCTCATGAGACAATAACCCTGATAAA
